>Addgene plasmid #236707 | pAAVLINKv1-pCALM1-Cre-3' PHRF1 | addgene full sequence | sequence record 476863 | Addgene NGS Result
TGTAATGAACTATATCCGTAACCTGGATAGTGAAACAGGGGCAATGGTGCGCCTGCTGGAAGATGGCGAT
TAGGTAAGTATCAAGGTTACAAGACAGGTTTAAGGAGACCAATAACTAGTATAACTTCGTATAGGATACT
TTATAGCAATTTATGAAACTGGGCTTGTCGAGACAGAGAAGACTCTTGCGTTTCTGATAGGCACCTATTG
GTCTTACTGACATCCACTTTGCCTTTCTCTCCACAGGGAGCACAGGCGGGGCCCCTGGGGCCACAGCCGG
AGGACGTCCCGGTCGCGGTCGGGGAGCCCTGGCAGCTCTTCCTATGAGCACTATGAGAGTAGGAAGAAGA
AGAAAAGGAGATCAGCGTCCAGACCTCGGGGAAGGGAGTGCTCCCCCACCAGCAGCCTGGAGAGGCTCTG
CAGGCACAAGCATCAGCGGGAACGCAGCCACGAGCGGCCAGACAGGAAGGAGAGTGTGGCGTGGCCCCGA
GACCGGAGGAAGCGGAGGTCCCGGTCCCCAAGCTCGGAGCACAGGGCACGGGAGCACAGGCGGCCTCGGT
CCCGTGAGAAGTGGCCGCAGACCCGGTCCCATTCCCCAGAGAGGAAGGGGGCTGTGAGGGAGGCTTCCCC
AGCACCCCTTGCACAGGGGGAGCCAGGGCGGGAAGACCTCCCCACCAGGTTGCCAGCCTTGGGGGAAGCA
CATGTCTCGCCGGAGGTGGCTACGGCCGACAAGGCCCCCCTGCAGGCTCCCCCTGTCCTGGAGGTGGCAG
CTGAGTGTGAGCCGGACGACCTGGACCTGGATTATGGCGACTCCGTGGAGGCCGGACACGTCTTTGATGA
TTTCTCAAGCGACGCCGTTTTCATCCAGCTCGATGACATGAGCTCGCCACCTTCTCCCGAAAGCACAGAC
TCTTCCCCAGAGCGAGACTTCCCACTGAAGCCTGCGTTGCCCCCAGCCAGCCTGGCCGTGGCCGCCATCC
AGAGGGAGGTGTCATTGATGCACGATGAAGACCCTTCGCAGCCCCCACCCCTGCCAGAGGGCACCCAGGA
GCCACATTTGCTCAGGCCGGACGCGGCTGAGAAGGCTGAGGCACCCAGTTCCCCGGATGTGGCGCCTGCG
GGGAAGGAAGACAGCCCCTCTGCGAGTGGGAGGGTACAGGAGGCAGCCCGGCCTGAGGAGGTGGTTTCGC
AGACCCCCCTGCTGCGGTCCAGAGCCCTGGTGAAGCGGGTCACCTGGAACCTGCAGGAGTCGGAGAGCAG
CGCCCCCGCCGAGGACAGAGCCCCCCGGGCACCACTTCACAGGCCACAGAAGCCCCGAGAAGGAGCCTGG
GACATGGAGGATGTGGCCCCCACAGGGGTCAGGCAGGCGTTCTCCGAGCTGCCCTTTCCCAGTCACGTGC
TTCCGGAACCCGGGTTCCCAGACACAGACCCCTCTCAGGTTTACAGCCCCGGCCTGCCGCCTGCCCCGGC
CCAGCCCTCAAGCATCCCACCCTGCGCACTGGTCAGCCAGCCCACGGTCCAGTTCATCCTTCAGGGGAGC
CTGCCGCTAGTGGGCTGTGGGGCAGCACAGACCCTGGCCCCAGTGCCCGCTGCCCTGACCCCAGCCTCAG
AGCCAGCCAGTCAAGCCACTGCAGCCAGCAACTCGGAGGAGAAGACCCCGGCCCCCAGGCTAGCTGCGGA
GAAAACCAAGAAGGAGGAGTACATGAAGAAGCTGCACATGCAGGAGCGTGCTGTGGAGGAGGTGAAGCTG
GCCATCAAGCCCTTCTACCAGAAGAGGGAGGTGACCAAGGAGGAGTACAAGGACATCCTGCGCAAGGCCG
TGCAGAAGATCTGCCACAGCAAGAGTGGAGAGATCAACCCCGTGAAGGTGGCCAACCTGGTGAAGGCGTA
CGTGGACAAGTACAGGCACATGCGCAGGCACAAGAAACCAGAGGCCGGGGAGGAGCCGCCCACGCAGGGG
GCCGAGGGCTGTACAGACTACAAAGACCATGACGGTGATTATAAAGATCATGACATCGACTACAAGGATG
ACGATGACAAGTAACTCGAGATAATCAACCTCTGGATTACAAAATTTGTGAAAGATTGACTGGTATTCTT
AACTATGTTGCTCCTTTTACGCTATGTGGATACGCTGCTTTAATGCCTTTGTATCATGCTATTGCTTCCC
GTATGGCTTTCATTTTCTCCTCCTTGTATAAATCCTGGTTAGTTCTTGCCACGGCGGAACTCATCGCCGC
CTGCCTTGCCCGCTGCTGGACAGGGGCTCGGCTGTTGGGCACTGACAATTCCGTGGTGTTTATTTGTGAA
ATTTGTGATGCTATTGCTTTATTTGTAACCATCTAGCTTTATTTGTGAAATTTGTGATGCTATTGCTTTA
TTTGTAACCATTATAAGCTGCAATAAACAAGTTAACAACAACAATTGCATTCATTTTATGTTTCAGGTTC
AGGGGGAGATGTGGGAGGTTTTTTAAAGATCTGGAGACCGGTGTGGCACGTGCGGACCGAGCGGCCGCAG
GAACCCCTAGTGATGGAGTTGGCCACTCCCTCTCTGCGCGCTCGCTCGCTCACTGAGGCCGGGCGACCAA
AGGTCGCCCGACGCCCGGGCTTTGCCCGGGCGGCCTCAGTGAGCGAGCGAGCGCGCAGCTGCCTGCAGGG
GCGCCTGATGCGGTATTTTCTCCTTACGCATCTGTGCGGTATTTCACACCGCATA
[95 nt withheld, positions 2716-2810]
T
[46 nt withheld, positions 2812-2857]
C
[141 nt withheld, positions 2859-2999]
CCTTTGACGTTGGAGTCCACGTTCTTT
[37 nt withheld, positions 3027-3063]
ACTCTATCTCGGGCTATTCTTTTGATTTATAAGGGATTTTGCCGATTTCGGTCTATTGGTTAAAAAATGA
GCTGATTTAACAAAAATTTAACGCGAATTTTAACAAAATATTAACGTTTACAATTTTATGGTGCACTCTC
AGTACAATCTGCTCTGATGCCGCATAGTTAAGCCAGCCCCGACACCCGCCAACACCCGCTGACGCGCCCT
GACGGGCTTGTCTGCTCCCGGCATCCGCTTACAGACAAGCTGTGACCGTCTCCGGGAGCTGCATGTGTCA
GAGGTTTTCACCGTCATCACCGAAACGCGCGAGACGAAAGGGCCTCGTGATACGCCTATTTTTATAGGTT
AATGTCATGATAATAATGGTTTCTTAGACGTCAGGTGGCACTTTTCGGGGAAATGTGCGCGGAACCCCTA
TTTGTTTATTTTTCTAAATACATTCAAATATGTATCCGCTCATGAGACAATAACCCTGATAAATGCTTCA
ATAATATTGAAAAAGGAAGAGTATGAGTATTCAACATTTCCGTGTCGCCCTTATTCCCTTTTTTGCGGCA
TTTTGCCTTCCTGTTTTTGCTCACCCAGAAACGCTGGTGAAAGTAAAAGATGCTGAAGATCAGTTGGGTG
CACGAGTGGGTTACATCGAACTGGATCTCAACAGCGGTAAGATCCTTGAGAGTTTTCGCCCCGAAGAACG
TTTTCCAATGATGAGCACTTTTAAAGTTCTGCTATGTGGCGCGGTATTATCCCGTATTGACGCCGGGCAA
GAGCAACTCGGTCGCCGCATACACTATTCTCAGAATGACTTGGTTGAGTACTCACCAGTCACAGAAAAGC
ATCTTACGGATGGCATGACAGTAAGAGAATTATGCAGTGCTGCCATAACCATGAGTGATAACACTGCGGC
CAACTTACTTCTGACAACGATCGGAGGACCGAAGGAGCTAACCGCTTTTTTGCACAACATGGGGGATCAT
GTAACTCGCCTTGATCGTTGGGAACCGGAGCTGAATGAAGCCATACCAAACGACGAGCGTGACACCACGA
TGCCTGTAGCAATGGCAACAACGTTGCGCAAACTATTAACTGGCGAACTACTTACTCTAGCTTCCCGGCA
ACAATTAATAGACTGGATGGAGGCGGATAAAGTTGCAGGACCACTTCTGCGCTCGGCCCTTCCGGCTGGC
TGGTTTATTGCTGATAAATCTGGAGCCGGTGAGCGTGGGTCTCGCGGTATCATTGCAGCACTGGGGCCAG
ATGGTAAGCCCTCCCGTATCGTAGTTATCTACACGACGGGGAGTCAGGCAACTATGGATGAACGAAATAG
ACAGATCGCTGAGATAGGTGCCTCACTGATTAAGCATTGGTAACTGTCAGACCAAGTTTACTCATATATA
CTTTAGATTGATTTAAAACTTCATTTTTAATTTAAAAGGATCTAGGTGAAGATCCTTTTTGATAATCTCA
TGACCAAAATCCCTTAACGTGAGTTTTCGTTCCACTGAGCGTCAGACCCCGTAGAAAAGATCAAAGGATC
TTCTTGAGATCCTTTTTTTCTGCGCGTAATCTGCTGCTTGCAAACAAAAAAACCACCGCTACCAGCGGTG
GTTTGTTTGCCGGATCAAGAGCTACCAACTCTTTTTCCGAAGGTAACTGGCTTCAGCAGAGCGCAGATAC
CAAATACTGTTCTTCTAGTGTAGCCGTAGTTAGGCCACCACTTCAAGAACTCTGTAGCACCGCCTACATA
CCTCGCTCTGCTAATCCTGTTACCAGTGGCTGCTGCCAGTGGCGATAAGTCGTGTCTTACCGGGTTGGAC
TCAAGACGATAGTTACCGGATAAGGCGCAGCGGTCGGGCTGAACGGGGGGTTCGTGCACACAGCCCAGCT
TGGAGCGAACGACCTACACCGAACTGAGATACCTACAGCGTGAGCTATGAGAAAGCGCCACGCTTCCCGA
AGGGAGAAAGGCGGACAGGTATCCGGTAAGCGGCAGGGTCGGAACAGGAGAGCGCACGAGGGAGCTTCCA
GGGGGAAACGCCTGGTATCTTTATAGTCCTGTCGGGTTTCGCCACCTCTGACTTGAGCGTCGATTTTTGT
GATGCTCGTCAGGGGGGCGGAGCCTATGGAAAAACGCCAGCAACGCGGCCTTTTTACGGTTCCTGGCCTT
TTGCTGGCCTTTTGCTCACATGTCCTGCAGGCAGCTGCGCGCTCGCTCGCTCACTGAGGCCGCCCGGGCG
TCGGGCGACCTTTGGTCGCCCGGCCTCAGTGAGCGAGCGAGCGCGCAGAGAGGGAGTGGCCAACTCCATC
ACTAGGGGTTCCTGCGGCCGCACGCGTCGCTCTGCGCGAGGCGGCTCCGCCGCGGCGGAGGGATACGGCG
CACCATATATATATCGCGGGGCGCAGACTCGCGCTCCGGCAGTGGTGCTGGGAGTGTCGTGGACGCCGTG
CCGTTACTCGTACGCCACCATGTCCAATTTACTGACCGTACACCAAAATTTGCCTGCATTACCGGTCGAT
GCAACGAGTGATGAGGTTCGCAAGAACCTGATGGACATGTTCAGGGATCGCCAGGCGTTTTCTGAGCATA
CCTGGAAAATGCTTCTGTCCGTTTGCCGGTCGTGGGCGGCATGGTGCAAGTTGAATAACCGGAAATGGTT
TCCCGCAGAACCTGAAGATGTTCGCGATTATCTTCTATATCTTCAGGCGCGCGGTCTGGCAGTAAAAACC
ATCCAGCAACATTTGGGCCAGCTAAACATGCTTCATCGTCGGTCCGGGCTGCCACGACCAAGTGACAGCA
ATGCTGTTTCACTGGTTATGCGGCGGATCCGAAAAGAAAACGTTGATGCCGGTGAACGTGCAAAACAGGC
TCTAGCGTTCGAACGCACTGATTTCGACCAGGTTCGTTCACTCATGGAAAATAGCGATCGCTGCCAGGAT
ATACGTAATCTGGCATTTCTGGGGATTGCTTATAACACCCTGTTACGTATAGCCGAAATTGCCAGGATCA
GGGTTAAAGATATCTCACGTACTGACGGTGGGAGAATGTTAATCCATATTGGCAGAACGAAAACGCTGGT
TAGCACCGCAGGTGTAGAGAAGGCACTTAGCCTGGGGGTAACTAAACTGGTCGAGCGATGGATTTCCGTC
TCTGGTGTAGCTGATGATCCGAATAACTACCTGTTTTGCCGGGTCAGAAAAAATGGTGTTGCCGCGCCAT
CTGCCACCAGCCAGCTATCAACTCGCGCCCTGGAAGGGATTTTTGAAGCAACTCATCGATTGATTTACGG
CGCTAAGGATGACTCTGGTCAGAGATACCTGGCCTGGTCTGGACACAGTGCCCGTGTCGGAGCCGCGCGA
GATATGGCCCGCGCTGGAGTTTCAATACCGGAGATCATGCAAGCTGGTGGCTGGACCAATGTAAATAT
Features (pLannotate 1.2.2; 20 found; start..end, strand, type, name):
     74..114     +  intron         chimeric intron (fragment): chimera between introns from human β-globin and immunoglobulin heavy chain genes
    121..145     +  protein_bind   lox2272 (fragment): Cre-mediated recombination occurs in the 8-bp core sequence (GGATACTT). lox2272 sites are compatible with each other, but incompatible with loxP or loxN sites (Lee and Saito, 1988). Cre recombinase
    155..246     +  intron         chimeric intron (fragment): chimera between introns from human β-globin and immunoglobulin heavy chain genes
    245..1969    +  CDS            PHRF1 (fragment): PHRF1_HUMAN - Also known as KIAA1542. Experimental evidence at protein level: Swiss-Prot protein existence level 1. From Homo sapiens (Human).
   1976..2041    +  CDS            3xFLAG: three tandem FLAG® epitope tags, followed by an enterokinase cleavage site
   2053..2210    +  misc_feature   WPRE (fragment): woodchuck hepatitis virus posttranscriptional regulatory element
   2216..2300    +  misc_feature   WPRE (fragment): woodchuck hepatitis virus posttranscriptional regulatory element
   2299..2342    -  polyA_signal   SV40 poly(A) signal (fragment): SV40 polyadenylation signal
   2346..2413    -  polyA_signal   SV40 poly(A) signal (fragment): SV40 polyadenylation signal
   2519..2659    +  repeat_region  AAV2 ITR: inverted terminal repeat of adeno-associated virus serotype 2 inverted
   2664..2715    -  misc_feature   bom (fragment): basis of mobility region from pBR322
   2734..3189    +  rep_origin     f1 ori (sequence partly withheld): f1 bacteriophage origin of replication; arrow indicates direction of (+) strand synthesis
   3190..3239    -  misc_feature   bom (fragment): basis of mobility region from pBR322
   3341..3376    -  CDS            rop (fragment): Rop protein, which maintains plasmids at low copy number; rop
   3471..3575    +  promoter       AmpR promoter: bla
   3576..4436    +  CDS            AmpR: β-lactamase; bla; confers resistance to ampicillin, carbenicillin, and related antibiotics
   4607..5195    +  rep_origin     ori: high-copy-number ColE1/pMB1/pBR322/pUC origin of replication
   5268..5295    +  repeat_region  AAV2 ITR (fragment): inverted terminal repeat of adeno-associated virus serotype 2 inverted
   5324..5351    +  repeat_region  AAV2 ITR (fragment): inverted terminal repeat of adeno-associated virus serotype 2 inverted
   5533..70      +  CDS            cre (across the origin): RECR_BPP1 - Experimental evidence at protein level: Swiss-Prot protein existence level 1. Catalyzes site-specific recombination between two 34-base- pair LOXP sites. Its role is to maintain the phage genome as a monomeric unit-copy plasmid in the lysogenic state. From Escherichia phage P1 (Bacteriophage P1).
