[The description below was written by a language model from this plasmid's Addgene catalogue record and pLannotate feature annotations shown in this document.]
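Description:
pAAVLINKv1-pCALM1-Cre-3' PHRF1 is the 3' half of a two-vector AAVLINK set intended to deliver human PHRF1 (also called RNF221), a coding sequence too large for a single adeno-associated virus genome. It is an AAV transfer plasmid derived from pAAV-hSyn-EGFP and is catalogued as an AAV, Cre/Lox vector. In bacteria it is maintained by a high-copy ColE1/pUC-type origin and selected through the β-lactamase (AmpR) gene. An f1 origin is also present. The payload is flanked by AAV2 inverted terminal repeats, which allow it to be packaged into virions. One ITR is annotated intact and the other only as short fragments, which is common for these repeat structures in sequencing-based annotation.

Reading from the left ITR, the annotated cassette begins with a Cre recombinase coding sequence. The catalogue lists pCALM1 as the promoter, and the construct name suggests that it drives Cre, but the feature table does not annotate this promoter. Cre is followed by pieces of a chimeric β-globin/immunoglobulin intron that surround a lox2272 site. Next comes a fragment of the PHRF1 coding sequence, fused at its C terminus to 3xFLAG. WPRE fragments and SV40 poly(A) signal fragments (annotated on the reverse strand) complete the cassette.

This layout fits the recombination strategy described in the record. Cre made from this vector would act on the lox2272 site here and a compatible site on the partner 5' vector, joining the two genomes. Because the lox site lies within intron sequence, splicing would presumably remove it and yield a continuous, FLAG-tagged PHRF1 transcript. The partner 5' construct is not described in this record, and the depositor directs users to the publication for the corresponding vectors.
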