Addgene plasmid #236707: pAAVLINKv1-pCALM1-Cre-3' PHRF1
Purpose: 3' AAVLINK plasmid for PHRF1 expression
Depositing lab: Zhonghua Lu. Depositing organization: Shenzhen Institute of Advanced Technology (SIAT), Chinese Academy of Sciences. Publication: AAVLINK: A potent DNA-recombination method for large cargo delivery in gene therapy. Lin J, Lin Y, Liu N, Cao W, Zhang J, Wen S, Zhang Y, Liao W, Hong Z, Lin Y, Liu Q, Liu H, Li Q, Chen B, Li M, Luo Z, Yang L, Yang Y, Zheng SH, Wang Y, Chu H, Hu Y, Qin Y, Luo BX, Tian S, Chen Y, Yan T, Yang L, Wang H, Liu T, Jiang Y, Lu Z. Cell. 2026 Feb 5;189(3):969-986.e17. doi: 10.1016/j.cell.2025.12.039. Epub 2026 Jan 27. PubMed 41605211.
Backbone
  Vector backbone: pAAV-hSyn-EGFP
  Backbone manufacturer: Addgene
  Vector type: AAV, Cre/Lox
Growth in bacteria
  Bacterial resistance: Ampicillin, 100 μg/mL
  Growth temperature: 37°C
  Growth strain: NEB Stable
  Copy number: High Copy
Gene/Insert
  Gene/Insert name: PHRF1
  Species: H. sapiens (human)
  Entrez Gene: PHRF1 (a.k.a. RNF221)
  Promoter: pCALM1
  Tag / fusion protein: FLAG (C terminal on insert)
  Cloning method: Restriction Enzyme; 5′ cloning site unknown (unknown if destroyed); 3′ cloning site unknown (unknown if destroyed)
  Sequencing primers: 5′ n/a
Terms and licenses: Academic/Nonprofit Terms; Industry Terms: Not Available to Industry
Depositor comments: See publication for corresponding AAV Link vectors.
How to cite: pAAVLINKv1-pCALM1-Cre-3' PHRF1 was a gift from Zhonghua Lu (Addgene plasmid # 236707 ; http://n2t.net/addgene:236707 ; RRID:Addgene_236707)
